>Addgene plasmid #61971 | pCMVlac-dirTopo-AU1-aGFP | depositor full sequence | sequence record 101286 | pCMVlac-dirTopo-AU1-aGFP sequence 4850 bps
TAGTTATTAATAGTAATCAATTACGGGGTCATTAGTTCATAGCCCATATATGGAGTTCCGCGTTACATAA
CTTACGGTAAATGGCCCGCCTGGCTGACCGCCCAACGACCCCCGCCCATTGACGTCAATAATGACGTATG
TTCCCATAGTAACGCCAATAGGGACTTTCCATTGACGTCAATGGGTGGAGTATTTACGGTAAACTGCCCA
CTTGGCAGTACATCAAGTGTATCATATATGCCAAGTACGCCCCCTATTGACGTCAATGACGGTAAATGGC
CCGCCTGGCATTATGCCCAGTACATGACCTTATGGGACTTTCCTACTTGGCAGTACATCTACGTATTAGT
CATCGCTATTACCATGGTGATGCGGTTTTGGCAGTACATCAATGGGCGTGGATAGCGGTTTGACTCACGG
GGATTTCCAAGTCTCCACCCCATTGACGTCAATGGGAGTTTGTTTTGGCACCAAAATCAACGGGACTTTC
CAAAATGTCGTAACAACTCCGCCCCATTGACGCAAATGGGCGGTAGGCGTGTACGGTGGGAGGTCTATAT
AAGCAGAGCTGGTTTAGTGAACCGTCAGATCCGCTAGCTTTACACTTTATTCTTCCGGCTCGTATTTTGT
GTGGAATTGTGAGCGGATAACAATTTCCGGAGGAGGCCCTTCACCTGAAGAGCGGACGGACGAGCGGATA
TCGCCGCCTAACCCCGCTCTTCAAAGGGATCCAATGACACCTACAGGTACATCGTCGACATTACCGATTC
ACTGGCCGTCGTTCTGCAACGCCGCGACTGGGAAAACCCTGGCGTTACCCAACTTAATCGCCTTGCAGCA
CATCCCCCTTTCGCCAGTTGGCGCAATAGCGAAGAGGCCCGCACCGACCGCGAATTCGTGAGCAAGGGCG
AGGAGCTGTTCACCGGGGTGGTGCCCATCCTGGTCGAGCTGGACGGCGACGTAAACGGCCACAAGTTCAG
CGTGTCCGGCGAGGGCGAGGGCGATGCCACCTACGGCAAGCTGACCCTGAAGTTCATCTGCACCACCGGC
AAGCTGCCCGTGCCCTGGCCCACCCTCGTGACCACCCTGACCTACGGCGTGCAGTGCTTCAGCCGCTACC
CCGACCACATGAAGCAGCACGACTTCTTCAAGTCCGCCATGCCCGAAGGCTACGTCCAGGAGCGCACCAT
CTTCTTCAAGGACGACGGCAACTACAAGACCCGCGCCGAGGTGAAGTTCGAGGGCGACACCCTGGTGAAC
CGCATCGAGCTGAAGGGCATCGACTTCAAGGAGGACGGCAACATCCTGGGGCACAAGCTGGAGTACAACT
ACAACAGCCACAACGTCTATATCATGGCCGACAAGCAGAAGAACGGCATCAAGGTGAACTTCAAGATCCG
CCACAACATCGAGGACGGCAGCGTGCAGCTCGCCGACCACTACCAGCAGAACACCCCCATCGGCGACGGC
CCCGTGCTGCTGCCCGACAACCACTACCTGAGCACCCAGTCCGCCCTGAGCAAAGACCCCAACGAGAAGC
GCGATCACATGGTCCTGCTGGAGTTCGTGACCGCCGCCGGGATCACTCTCGGCATGGACGAGCTGTACAA
GTAACTCGAGTAATCTAGATAACTGATCATAATCAGCCATACCACATTTGTAGAGGTTTTACTTGCTTTA
AAAAACCTCCCACACCTCCCCCTGAACCTGAAACATAAAATGAATGCAATTGTTGTTGTTAACTTGTTTA
TTGCAGCTTATAATGGTTACAAATAAAGCAATAGCATCACAAATTTCACAAATAAAGCATTTTTTTCACT
GCATTCTAGTTGTGGTTTGTCCAAACTCATCAATGTATCTTAACGCGTAAATTGTAAGCGTTAATATTTT
GTTAAAATTCGCGTTAAATTTTTGTTAAATCAGCTCATTTTTTAACCAATAGGCCGAAATCGGCAAAATC
CCTTATAAATCAAAAGAATAGACCGAGATAGGGT
[37 nt withheld, positions 1995-2031]
AAAGAACGTGGACTCCAACGTCAAAGG
[49 nt withheld, positions 2059-2107]
T
[91 nt withheld, positions 2109-2199]
G
[125 nt withheld, positions 2201-2325]
ATATTGAAAAAGGAAGAGTCCTGAGGCGGAAAGAACCAGCTGTGGAATGTGTGTCAGTTAGGGTGTGGAA
AGTCCCCAGGCTCCCCAGCAGGCAGAAGTATGCAAAGCATGCATCTCAATTAGTCAGCAACCAGGTGTGG
AAAGTCCCCAGGCTCCCCAGCAGGCAGAAGTATGCAAAGCATGCATCTCAATTAGTCAGCAACCATAGTC
CCGCCCCTAACTCCGCCCATCCCGCCCCTAACTCCGCCCAGTTCCGCCCATTCTCCGCCCCATGGCTGAC
TAATTTTTTTTATTTATGCAGAGGCCGAGGCCGCGGCCTCTGAGCTATTCCAGAAGTAGTGAGGAGGCTT
TTTTGGAGGCCTAGGCTTTTGCAAATTCAAATATTTATCCGCTCATAAGACAATCCAAGAAGGAGCCACC
ATGATTGAACAAGATGGATTGCACGCAGGTTCTCCGGCCGCTTGGGTGGAGAGGCTATTCGGCTATGACT
GGGCACAACAGACAATCGGCTGCTCTGATGCCGCCGTGTTCCGGCTGTCAGCGCAGGGGCGCCCGGTTCT
TTTTGTCAAGACCGACCTGTCCGGTGCCCTGAATGAACTGCAAGACGAGGCAGCGCGGCTATCGTGGCTG
GCCACGACGGGCGTTCCTTGCGCAGCTGTGCTCGACGTTGTCACTGAAGCGGGAAGGGACTGGCTGCTAT
TGGGCGAAGTGCCGGGGCAGGATCTCCTGTCATCTCACCTTGCTCCTGCCGAGAAAGTATCCATCATGGC
TGATGCAATGCGGCGGCTGCATACGCTTGATCCGGCTACCTGCCCATTCGACCACCAAGCGAAACATCGC
ATCGAGCGAGCACGTACTCGGATGGAAGCCGGTCTTGTCGATCAGGATGATCTGGACGAAGAGCATCAGG
GGCTCGCGCCAGCCGAACTGTTCGCCAGGCTCAAGGCGAGCATGCCCGACGGCGAGGATCTCGTCGTGAC
CCATGGCGATGCCTGCTTGCCGAATATCATGGTGGAAAATGGCCGCTTTTCTGGATTCATCGACTGTGGC
CGGCTGGGTGTGGCGGACCGCTATCAGGACATAGCGTTGGCTACCCGTGATATTGCTGAAGAGCTTGGCG
GCGAATGGGCTGACCGCTTCCTCGTGCTTTACGGTATCGCCGCTCCCGATTCGCAGCGCATCGCCTTCTA
TCGCCTTCTTGACGAGTTCTTCTGAGCGGGACTCTGGGGTTCGAAATGACCGACCAAGCGACGCCCAACC
TGCCATCACGAGATTTCGATTCCACCGCCGCCTTCTATGAAAGGTTGGGCTTCGGAATCGTTTTCCGGGA
CGCCGGCTGGATGATCCTCCAGCGCGGGGATCTCATGCTGGAGTTCTTCGCCCACCCTAGGGGGAGGCTA
ACTGAAACACGGAAGGAGACAATACCGGAAGGAACCCGCGCTATGACGGCAATAAAAAGACAGAATAAAA
CGCACGGTGTTGGGTCGTTTGTTCATAAACGCGGGGTTCGGTCCCAGGGCTGGCACTCTGTCGATACCCC
ACCGAGACCCCATTGGGGCCAATACGCCCGCGTTTCTTCCTTTTCCCCACCCCACCCCCCAAGTTCGGGT
GAAGGCCCAGGGCTCGCAGCCAACGTCGGGGCGGCAGGCCCTGCCATAGCCTCAGGTTACTCATATATAC
TTTAGATTGATTTAAAACTTCATTTTTAATTTAAAAGGATCTAGGTGAAGATCCTTTTTGATAATCTCAT
GACCAAAATCCCTTAACGTGAGTTTTCGTTCCACTGAGCGTCAGACCCCGTAGAAAAGATCAAAGGATCT
TCTTGAGATCCTTTTTTTCTGCGCGTAATCTGCTGCTTGCAAACAAAAAAACCACCGCTACCAGCGGTGG
TTTGTTTGCCGGATCAAGAGCTACCAACTCTTTTTCCGAAGGTAACTGGCTTCAGCAGAGCGCAGATACC
AAATACTGTCCTTCTAGTGTAGCCGTAGTTAGGCCACCACTTCAAGAACTCTGTAGCACCGCCTACATAC
CTCGCTCTGCTAATCCTGTTACCAGTGGCTGCTGCCAGTGGCGATAAGTCGTGTCTTACCGGGTTGGACT
CAAGACGATAGTTACCGGATAAGGCGCAGCGGTCGGGCTGAACGGGGGGTTCGTGCACACAGCCCAGCTT
GGAGCGAACGACCTACACCGAACTGAGATACCTACAGCGTGAGCTATGAGAAAGCGCCACGCTTCCCGAA
GGGAGAAAGGCGGACAGGTATCCGGTAAGCGGCAGGGTCGGAACAGGAGAGCGCACGAGGGAGCTTCCAG
GGGGAAACGCCTGGTATCTTTATAGTCCTGTCGGGTTTCGCCACCTCTGACTTGAGCGTCGATTTTTGTG
ATGCTCGTCAGGGGGGCGGAGCCTATGGAAAAACGCCAGCAACGCGGCCTTTTTACGGTTCCTGGCCTTT
TGCTGGCCTTTTGCTCACATGTTCTTTCCTGCGTTATCCCCTGATTCTGTGGATAACCGTATTACCGCCA
TGCAT
Features (pLannotate 1.2.2; 16 found; start..end, strand, type, name):
      1..366     +  enhancer       CMV enhancer: human cytomegalovirus immediate early enhancer
    367..570     +  promoter       CMV promoter: human cytomegalovirus (CMV) immediate early promoter
    599..625     +  promoter       lac UV5 promoter (fragment): E. coli lac promoter with an "up" mutation
    637..653     +  protein_bind   lac operator: The lac repressor binds to the lac operator to inhibit transcription in E. coli. This inhibition can be relieved by adding lactose or isopropyl-β-D-thiogalactopyranoside (IPTG). lac repressor encoded by lacI
    760..891     +  CDS            lacZ (fragment): BGAL_ECOLI - Experimental evidence at protein level: Swiss-Prot protein existence level 1. From Escherichia coli (strain K12).
    898..1614    +  CDS            EGFP: the original enhanced GFP (Yang et al., 1996) mammalian codon-optimized
   1634..1718    +  CDS            large T antigen (fragment): large T antigen from SV40 (simian virus 40)
   1741..1862    +  polyA_signal   SV40 poly(A) signal: SV40 polyadenylation signal
   1896..2324    -  rep_origin     f1 ori (sequence partly withheld): f1 bacteriophage origin of replication; arrow indicates direction of (+) strand synthesis
   2324..2344    +  promoter       AmpR promoter (fragment) (sequence partly withheld): bla
   2346..2700    +  promoter       SV40 promoter: SV40 enhancer and early promoter
   2746..3540    +  CDS            NeoR/KanR: aminoglycoside phosphotransferase from Tn5; aph(3')-II (or nptII); confers resistance to neomycin, kanamycin, and G418 (Geneticin®)
   3561..3713    +  CDS            ble (fragment): BLE_KLEPN - Experimental evidence at protein level: Swiss-Prot protein existence level 1. Binding protein with a strong affinity to the bleomycin family of antibiotics. Binds to CL990; an antimitotic-antibiotic compound. From Klebsiella pneumoniae.
   3772..3819    +  polyA_signal   HSV TK poly(A) signal: herpes simplex virus thymidine kinase polyadenylation signal (Cole and Stacy, 1985)
   3910..3926    -  polyA_signal   bGH poly(A) signal (fragment): bovine growth hormone polyadenylation signal
   4148..4736    +  rep_origin     ori: high-copy-number ColE1/pMB1/pBR322/pUC origin of replication
