[The description below was written by a language model from this plasmid's Addgene catalogue record and pLannotate feature annotations shown in this document.]
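Description:
pCMVlac-dirTopo-AU1-aGFP is a mammalian expression vector built on a pEGFP backbone and designed as a recipient for directional cloning of PCR-amplified cDNAs. It replicates in E. coli at high copy from a ColE1/pUC-type origin and also carries an f1 phage origin. Selection relies on a single NeoR/KanR (Tn5 aminoglycoside phosphotransferase) cassette. A fragment of a bacterial promoter lies next to the SV40 enhancer/early promoter upstream of this gene, and an HSV TK polyadenylation signal follows it. This arrangement gives kanamycin resistance in bacteria and could support G418 selection in mammalian cells. The short ble, bGH poly(A) and SV40 large T fragments in the annotation appear to be backbone remnants rather than functional parts.

The expression unit has a dual-host layout. The human CMV immediate early enhancer and promoter are followed directly by a lac UV5 promoter fragment and lac operator. Downstream are a 132 bp lacZ alpha fragment from E. coli, recorded as carrying silent mutations, then the EGFP coding sequence and an SV40 polyadenylation signal. The lac elements allow transcription of the lacZ alpha region in E. coli, which presumably provides a colour or fluorescence readout for identifying recombinant clones, though the record does not describe the screening scheme. CMV drives expression of the cloned cDNA in mammalian cells. The name suggests topoisomerase-based directional cloning and an AU1 epitope tag, but neither the cloning site nor the tag is annotated in the feature table. The reading-frame relationship between an inserted cDNA, lacZ alpha and EGFP is also not stated, so whether the product is a GFP fusion cannot be confirmed from the record.
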