Addgene plasmid #61971: pCMVlac-dirTopo-AU1-aGFP
Purpose: A directional cloning vector of PCR-amplified cDNAs for mammalian expression
Depositing lab: Hiroshi Udo. Depositing organization: Kyushu University.
Backbone
  Vector backbone: pEGFP
  Vector type: Mammalian Expression
Growth in bacteria
  Bacterial resistance: Kanamycin, 50 μg/mL
  Growth temperature: 37°C
  Growth strain: DH5alpha
  Copy number: High Copy
Gene/Insert 1
  Gene/Insert name: lacZ alpha
  Species: E. coli
  Insert size (bp): 132
  Mutation: It contains silent mutations
Gene/Insert 2
  Gene/Insert name: EGFP
  Species: A. victoria
  Insert size (bp): 714
Terms and licenses: Academic/Nonprofit Terms; Industry Terms: Not Available to Industry
How to cite: pCMVlac-dirTopo-AU1-aGFP was a gift from Hiroshi Udo (Addgene plasmid # 61971 ; http://n2t.net/addgene:61971 ; RRID:Addgene_61971)
