>Addgene plasmid #61971 | pCMVlac-dirTopo-AU1-aGFP | addgene partial sequence | sequence record 103916 | CMV-F 5'-CGCAAATGGGCGGTAGGCGTG-3'
CTATATAAGCAGAGCTGGTTTAGTGAACCGTCAGATCCGCTAGCTTTACACTTTATTCTTCCGGCTCGTA
TTTTGTGTGGAATTGTGAGCGGATAACAATTTCCGGAGGAGGCCCTTCACCTGAAGAGCGGACGGACGAG
CGGATATCGCCGCCTAACCCCGCTCTTCAAAGGGATCCAATGACACCTACAGGTACATCGTCGACATTAC
CGATTCACTGGCCGTCGTTCTGCAACGCCGCGACTGGGAAAACCCTGGCGTTACCCAACTTAATCGCCTT
GCAGCACATCCCCCTTTCGCCAGTTGGCGCAATAGCGAAGAGGCCCGCACCGACCGCGAATTCGTGAGCA
AGGGCGAGGAGCTGTTCACCGGGGTGGTGCCCATCCTGGTCGAGCTGGACGGCGACGTAAACGGCCACAA
GTTCAGCGTGTCCGGCGAGGGCGAGGGCGATGCCACCTACGGCAAGCTGACCCTGAAGTTCATCTGCACC
ACCGGCAAGCTGCCCGTGCCCTGGCCCACCCTCGTGACCACCCTGACCTACGGCGTGCAGTGCTTCAGCC
GCTACCCCGACCACATGAAGCAGCACGACTTCTTCAAGTCCGCCATGCCCGAAGGCTACGTCCAGGAGCG
CACCATCTTCTTCAAGGACGACGGCAACTACAAGACCCGCGCCGAGGTGAAGTTCGAGGGCGACACCCTG
GTGAACCGCATCGAGCTGAAGGGCATCGACTTCAAGGAGGACGGCAACATCCTGGGGCACAAGCTGGAGT
ACAACTACAACAGCCACAACGTCTATATCATGGCCGACAAGCAGAAGAACGGCATCAAGGTGAACTTCAA
GATCCGCCACAACATCGAGGACGGCAGCGTGCAGCTCGCCGACCACTACCAGCAGAACACCCCCATCGGC
GACGGCCCCGTGCTGCTGCCCGACAACCACTACCTGAGCACCCAGTCCGCCCTGAGCAAAGACCCCAACG
AGAAGCGCGATCACATGGTCCTGCTGGAGTTCGTGACCGCCGCCGGGATCACTCTCGGCATGGACGAGCT
GTACAAGTAACTCGAGTAATCTA
