>Addgene plasmid #61971 | pCMVlac-dirTopo-AU1-aGFP | addgene partial sequence | sequence record 103917 | F1ori-F 5'-GTGGACTCTTGTTCCAAACTGG-3'
CCTATCTCGGTCTATTCTTTTGATTTATAAGGGATTTTGCCGATTTCGGCCTATTGGTTAAAAAATGAGC
TGATTTAACAAAAATTTAACGCGAATTTTAACAAAATATTAACGCTTACAATTTACGCGTTAAGATACAT
TGATGAGTTTGGACAAACCACAACTAGAATGCAGTGAAAAAAATGCTTTATTTGTGAAATTTGTGATGCT
ATTGCTTTATTTGTAACCATTATAAGCTGCAATAAACAAGTTAACAACAACAATTGCATTCATTTTATGT
TTCAGGTTCAGGGGGAGGTGTGGGAGGTTTTTTAAAGCAAGTAAAACCTCTACAAATGTGGTATGGCTGA
TTATGATCAGTTATCTAGATTACTCGAGTTACTTGTACAGCTCGTCCATGCCGAGAGTGATCCCGGCGGC
GGTCACGAACTCCAGCAGGACCATGTGATCGCGCTTCTCGTTGGGGTCTTTGCTCAGGGCGGACTGGGTG
CTCAGGTAGTGGTTGTCGGGCAGCAGCACGGGGCCGTCGCCGATGGGGGTGTTCTGCTGGTAGTGGTCGG
CGAGCTGCACGCTGCCGTCCTCGATGTTGTGGCGGATCTTGAAGTTCACCTTGATGCCGTTCTTCTGCTT
GTCGGCCATGATATAGACGTTGTGGCTGTTGTAGTTGTACTCCAGCTTGTGCCCCAGGATGTTGCCGTCC
TCCTTGAAGTCGATGCCCTTCAGCTCGATGCGGTTCACCAGGGTGTCGCCCTCGAACTTCACCTCGGCGC
GGGTCTTGTAGTTGCCGTCGTCCTTGAAGAAGATGGTGCGCTCCTGGACGTAGCCTTCGGGCATGGCGGA
CTTGAAGAAGTCGTGCTGCTTCATGTGGTCGGGGTAGCGGCTGAAGCACTGCACGCCGTAGGTCAGGGTG
GTCACGAGGGTGGGCCAGGGCACGGGCAGCTTGCCGGTGGTGCAGATGAACTTCAGGGTCAGCTTGCCGT
AGGTGGCATCGCCCTCGCCCTCGCCGGACACGCTGAACTTGTGGCCGTTTACGTCGCCGTCCAGCTCGAC
CAGGATGGGCACCACCC
